>Addgene plasmid #54831 | mKind1-N1 | addgene partial sequence | sequence record 89971 | CMV-F 5'-CGCAAATGGGCGGTAGGCGTG-3'
GTGAACCGTCAGATCCGCTAGCGCTACCGGACTCAGATCTCGAGCTCAAGCTTCGAATTCTGCAGTCGAC
GGTACCGCGGGCCCGGGATCCACCGGTCGCCACCATGGTGAGCGAGCTGATTAAGGAGAACATGCCCATG
AAGCTGTACATGGAGGGCACCGTGAACAACCACCACTTCAAGTGCACATCCGAGGGCGAAGGCAAGCCCT
ACGAGGGCACCCAGACCATGAGAATCAAGGTCGTCGAGGGCGGCCCTCTCCCCTTCGCCTTCGACATCCT
GGCTACCAGCTTCATGTACGGCAGCAAAACCTTCATCAAGCACCCTCCGGGCATCCCCGACTTCTTTAAG
CAGTCCTTCCCTGAGGGCTTCACATGGGAGAGAGTCACCACATACGAAGACGGGGGCGTGCTGACCGCTA
CCCAGGACACCAGCCTCCAGGACGGCTGCCTCATCTACAACGTCAAGGTTAGAGGGGTGAACTTCCCAGC
CAACGGCCCTGTGATGCAGAAGAAAACACTCGGCTGGGAGGCCCACACCGAGACGATGTACCCCGCTGAC
GGCGGCCTGGAAGGCGCATGTGACATGGCCCTGAAGCTCGTGGGCGGGGGCCACCTGATCTGCAACCTTG
AGACCACATACAGATCCAAGAAACCCGCTACGAACCTCAAGATGCCCGGCGTCTACAACGTGGACCACAG
ACTGGAAAGAATCAAGGAGGCCGACGATGAGACCTACGTCGAGCAGCACGAGGTGGCTGTGGCCAGATAC
TCTACTGGTGGCGCTGGTGATGGAGGTAAATGAGCGGCCGCGACTCTAGATCATAATCAGCCATACCACA
TTTGTAGAGGTTTTACTTGCTT
