[The description below was written by a language model from this plasmid's Addgene catalogue record.]
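Description:
mKind1-N1 is an empty mammalian expression backbone of about 4.75 kb, designed as an "N1"-style cloning vector for making fluorescent protein fusions. It carries no insert. The backbone instead supplies the coding sequence for the fluorescent protein mKind1, positioned so that a gene of interest cloned upstream and in frame is expressed with mKind1 fused to its C terminus. The plasmid is maintained in bacteria as a high-copy construct under kanamycin selection. In mammalian cells, stable transfectants can be selected with G418 through a neomycin resistance marker.

The record lists an excitation value of 580 and an emission value of 515 for mKind1. These figures are unusual because the stated emission is at a shorter wavelength than the excitation. They may be transposed or reflect special photophysical behaviour of the protein, and the entry offers no clarification, so they should be checked independently before planning imaging experiments. The depositor notes that no sequence information is available, and no feature table accompanies the entry. The promoter driving expression, the polyadenylation signal, the origins of replication and the composition of the multiple cloning site are therefore not stated. The N1 naming suggests a conventional fusion-vector layout, but this cannot be confirmed from the record.

The construct's typical use would be to build C-terminally tagged fusion proteins for localization or live-cell imaging studies in transfected mammalian cells. The unmodified vector could serve as a control expressing the fluorescent protein alone.
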