Addgene plasmid #54831: mKind1-N1
Purpose: (Empty Backbone) Localization: N1 Cloning Vector, Excitation: 580, Emission: 515
Depositing lab: Michael Davidson. Depositing organization: Florida State University, Tallahassee.
Backbone
  Vector backbone: mKind1-N1
  Backbone size (bp): 4750
  Vector type: Mammalian Expression
  Selectable markers: Neomycin (select with G418)
  Tag / fusion protein: mKind1 (C terminal on backbone)
Growth in bacteria
  Bacterial resistance: Kanamycin, 50 μg/mL
  Growth temperature: 37°C
  Growth strain: DH5alpha
  Copy number: High Copy
Gene/Insert
  Gene/Insert name: None
  Tag / fusion protein: mKind1 (C terminal on backbone)
Terms and licenses: Academic/Nonprofit Terms; Industry Terms
Depositor comments: No Sequence Information . Excitation = 580; Emission = 515
How to cite: mKind1-N1 was a gift from Michael Davidson (Addgene plasmid # 54831 ; http://n2t.net/addgene:54831 ; RRID:Addgene_54831)
